Addgene plasmid #170729: pRSFDuet1-His-TEV-OTC_d1_Ub
Purpose: Scaffold design for studying ubiquitin interacting proteins by cryo-EM.
Depositing lab: Shang-Te Danny Hsu. Depositing organization: Institute of Biological Chemistry, Academia Sinica. Publication: Direct Visualization of a 26 kDa Protein by Cryo-Electron Microscopy Aided by a Small Scaffold Protein. Chiu YH, Ko KT, Yang TJ, Wu KP, Ho MR, Draczkowski P, Hsu SD. Biochemistry. 2021 Apr 13;60(14):1075-1079. doi: 10.1021/acs.biochem.0c00961. Epub 2021 Mar 15. PubMed 33719392.
Backbone
  Vector backbone: pRSFDuet1-6xHis-TEV
  Backbone manufacturer: Novagen (+ 6xHis-TEV in-house modification)
  Backbone size w/o insert (bp): 3810
  Vector type: Bacterial Expression
Growth in bacteria
  Bacterial resistance: Kanamycin, 50 μg/mL
  Growth temperature: 37°C
  Growth strain: DH5alpha
  Copy number: Unknown
Gene/Insert
  Gene/Insert name: E. coli ornithine transcarbamylase (OTC), fused to human ubiquitin
  Species: H. sapiens (human); E. coli
  Insert size (bp): 1299
  Mutation: The C-terminus of OTC was truncated by removing one amino acid.
  Promoter: T7
  Tag / fusion protein: 6xHis-TEV (N terminal on insert)
  Cloning method: Restriction Enzyme; 5′ cloning site BamHI (unknown if destroyed); 3′ cloning site NotI (unknown if destroyed)
  Sequencing primers: 5′ CCCTGTAGAAATAATTTTGTTTAAC; 3′ GATTATGCGGCCGTGTACAA
Terms and licenses: Academic/Nonprofit Terms; Industry Terms: Not Available to Industry
How to cite: pRSFDuet1-His-TEV-OTC_d1_Ub was a gift from Shang-Te Danny Hsu (Addgene plasmid # 170729 ; http://n2t.net/addgene:170729 ; RRID:Addgene_170729)
