[The description below was written by a language model from this plasmid's Addgene catalogue record and pLannotate feature annotations shown in this document.]
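Description:
pRSFDuet1-His-TEV-OTC_d1_Ub is a bacterial expression plasmid of about 5 kb, built on a Novagen pRSFDuet-1 backbone that was modified in-house to add an N-terminal 6xHis tag followed by a TEV protease cleavage site. It replicates in E. coli from the RSF1030 origin, which is compatible with other common origins and so allows co-propagation with additional plasmids. Selection is by kanamycin through an aminoglycoside phosphotransferase (KanR) gene. The backbone also carries lacI under its own promoter, supplying the lac repressor needed for regulated expression.

The insert, cloned between BamHI and NotI in the first Duet cassette, encodes E. coli ornithine transcarbamylase (argI/OTC) fused in frame at its C-terminus to human ubiquitin. The last residue of OTC was removed (the "d1" truncation), and in the annotated sequence the ubiquitin coding region begins immediately after the OTC coding region. The annotation tool matched the ubiquitin segment to a non-human ubiquitin entry, which is unsurprising given how conserved ubiquitin is; the catalogue record gives the source as human. Transcription is driven by a T7 promoter with an adjacent lac operator and a T7 gene 10 ribosome binding site, so expression requires a host supplying T7 RNA polymerase and is inducible with IPTG. The His tag allows affinity purification and can be removed with TEV protease. The second T7/lac operator cassette appears to be empty, retaining only vector-derived S-tag remnants ahead of the T7 terminator.

According to the record, the fusion serves as a scaffold design for cryo-EM: ubiquitin is displayed on OTC so that ubiquitin-interacting proteins, otherwise too small for the technique, can be bound and visualised.
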