Features (pLannotate 1.2.2; 20 found; start..end, strand, type, name):
     10..28      +  promoter       T7 promoter: promoter for bacteriophage T7 RNA polymerase
     29..53      +  protein_bind   lac operator: The lac repressor binds to the lac operator to inhibit transcription in E. coli. This inhibition can be relieved by adding lactose or isopropyl-β-D-thiogalactopyranoside (IPTG). lac repressor encoded by lacI
     68..90      +  RBS            RBS: efficient ribosome binding site from bacteriophage T7 gene 10 (Olins and Rangwala, 1989)
    139..158     +  CDS            TEV site (fragment): tobacco etch virus (TEV) protease recognition and cleavage site
    163..1161    +  CDS            argI: OTC1_ECOLI - Experimental evidence at protein level: Swiss-Prot protein existence level 1. Reversibly catalyzes the transfer of the carbamoyl group from carbamoyl phosphate (CP) to the N(epsilon) atom of ornithine (ORN) to produce L-citrulline, which is a substrate for argininosuccinate synthetase, the enzyme involved in the final step in arginine biosynthesis. From Escherichia coli (strain K12).
   1162..1389    +  CDS            UBIQ_CERCA: Experimental evidence at protein level: Swiss-Prot protein existence level 1. Ubiquitin exists either covalently attached to another protein, or free (unanchored). When covalently bound, it is conjugated to target proteins via an isopeptide bond either as a monomer (monoubiquitin), a polymer linked via different Lys residues of the ubiquitin (polyubiquitin chains) or a linear polymer linked via the initiator Met of the ubiquitin (linear polyubiquitin chains). Polyubiquitin chains, when attached to a target protein, have different functions depending on the Lys residue of the ubiquitin that is
   1458..1476    +  promoter       T7 promoter: promoter for bacteriophage T7 RNA polymerase
   1477..1501    +  protein_bind   lac operator: The lac repressor binds to the lac operator to inhibit transcription in E. coli. This inhibition can be relieved by adding lactose or isopropyl-β-D-thiogalactopyranoside (IPTG). lac repressor encoded by lacI
   1610..1651    +  CDS            S-Tag (fragment): affinity and epitope tag derived from pancreatic ribonuclease A
   1681..1698    +  CDS            SET1 (fragment): solubility-enhancement tag derived from T7 phage gene 10B
   1706..1753    +  terminator     T7 terminator: transcription terminator for bacteriophage T7 RNA polymerase
   1917..1974    +  promoter       AmpR promoter (fragment): bla
   1983..2798    -  CDS            KanR: aminoglycoside phosphotransferase; aph(3')-Ia; confers resistance to kanamycin in bacteria or G418 (Geneticin®) in eukaryotes
   2799..2890    -  promoter       AmpR promoter: bla
   2906..3655    -  rep_origin     RSF ori: Plasmids containing the RSF 1030 origin of replication can be propagated in E. coli cells that contain additional plasmids with compatible origins.
   3738..3802    -  CDS            TcR (fragment): tetracycline efflux protein; tet; confers resistance to tetracycline
   3817..3838    -  protein_bind   CAP binding site: CAP binding activates transcription in the presence of cAMP. E. coli catabolite activator protein
   3851..4933    -  CDS            lacI: lac repressor; lacI; The lac repressor binds to the lac operator to inhibit transcription in E. coli. This inhibition can be relieved by adding lactose or isopropyl-β-D-thiogalactopyranoside (IPTG).
   4934..5011    -  promoter       lacI promoter: lacI
   5019..7       -  CDS            TcR (fragment) (across the origin): tetracycline efflux protein; tet; confers resistance to tetracycline
>Addgene plasmid #170729 | pRSFDuet1-His-TEV-OTC_d1_Ub | addgene full sequence | sequence record 343392 | Addgene NGS Result
TTAGGAAATTAATACGACTCACTATAGGGGAATTGTGAGCGGATAACAATTCCCCTGTAGAAATAATTTT
GTTTAACTTTAATAAGGAGATATACCATGGGCAGCAGCCATCACCATCATCACCACGGCAGCAGCGGTGA
AAACCTGTATTTTCAGGGATCCATGTCCGGGTTTTATCATAAGCATTTCCTGAAATTACTCGATTTCACG
CCAGCTGAACTCAACAGCCTGCTGCAGTTAGCCGCGAAGCTGAAAGCCGATAAGAAAAGCGGTAAAGAAG
AAGCCAAACTCACTGGTAAAAACATCGCGCTCATCTTCGAAAAAGACTCGACTCGTACCCGATGCTCTTT
CGAAGTTGCCGCATATGACCAGGGTGCTCGCGTTACTTATCTCGGCCCAAGCGGCAGCCAGATTGGTCAT
AAAGAGTCGATTAAAGACACTGCCCGCGTGCTTGGTCGCATGTATGACGGTATTCAGTATCGCGGCTATG
GTCAGGAGATTGTCGAAACACTGGCGGAATACGCTAGCGTGCCGGTATGGAATGGCCTGACCAATGAGTT
CCATCCCACGCAGCTGCTGGCGGATCTTCTCACCATGCAGGAGCATTTGCCCGGCAAAGCGTTCAACGAA
ATGACGCTGGTCTATGCAGGTGACGCGCGTAACAACATGGGCAATTCGATGCTCGAAGCTGCGGCGCTTA
CCGGTCTGGATTTGCGTCTGGTCGCGCCACAAGCGTGCTGGCCGGAAGCTGCGCTGGTTACGGAATGCCG
CGCCCTGGCACAGCAAAATGGTGGGAATATTACGCTGACTGAAGATGTCGCGAAGGGAGTTGAAGGTGCT
GACTTTATCTATACCGATGTGTGGGTGTCGATGGGGGAAGCAAAAGAGAAATGGGCGGAACGGATTGCAT
TGCTGCGTGAATATCAGGTGAACAGCAAGATGATGCAGTTGACCGGTAACCCGGAGGTCAAATTCCTCCA
CTGCCTGCCCGCGTTTCATGACGACCAAACGACGCTTGGCAAGAAAATGGCGGAAGAATTTGGCCTACAT
GGCGGTATGGAAGTCACTGATGAGGTCTTCGAATCTGCCGCCAGCATTGTTTTTGATCAGGCGGAAAACC
GTATGCATACTATCAAAGCGGTGATGGTCGCGACGCTCAGTATGCAGATTTTCGTGAAAACCCTTACGGG
GAAGACCATCACCCTCGAGGTTGAACCCTCGGATACGATAGAAAATGTAAAGGCCAAGATCCAGGATAAG
GAAGGAATTCCTCCTGATCAGCAGAGACTGATCTTTGCTGGCAAGCAGCTGGAAGATGGACGTACTTTGT
CTGACTACAATATTCAAAAGGAGTCTACTCTTCATCTTGTGTTGAGACTTCGTGGTGGTTGAGCGGCCGC
ATAATGCTTAAGTCGAACAGAAAGTAATCGTATTGTACACGGCCGCATAATCGAAATTAATACGACTCAC
TATAGGGGAATTGTGAGCGGATAACAATTCCCCATCTTAGTATATTAGTTAAGTATAAGAAGGAGATATA
CATATGGCAGATCTCAATTGGATATCGGCCGGCCACGCGATCGCTGACGTCGGTACCCTCGAGTCTGGTA
AAGAAACCGCTGCTGCGAAATTTGAACGCCAGCACATGGACTCGTCTACTAGCGCAGCTTAATTAACCTA
GGCTGCTGCCACCGCTGAGCAATAACTAGCATAACCCCTTGGGGCCTCTAAACGGGTCTTGAGGGGTTTT
TTGCTGAAACCTCAGGCATTTGAGAAGCACACGGTCACACTGCTTCCGGTAGTCAATAAACCGGTAAACC
AGCAATAGACATAAGCGGCTATTTAACGACCCTGCCCTGAACCGACGACAAGCTGACGACCGGGTCTCCG
CAAGTGGCACTTTTCGGGGAAATGTGCGCGGAACCCCTATTTGTTTATTTTTCTAAATACATTCAAATAT
GTATCCGCTCATGAATTAATTCTTAGAAAAACTCATCGAGCATCAAATGAAACTGCAATTTATTCATATC
AGGATTATCAATACCATATTTTTGAAAAAGCCGTTTCTGTAATGAAGGAGAAAACTCACCGAGGCAGTTC
CATAGGATGGCAAGATCCTGGTATCGGTCTGCGATTCCGACTCGTCCAACATCAATACAACCTATTAATT
TCCCCTCGTCAAAAATAAGGTTATCAAGTGAGAAATCACCATGAGTGACGACTGAATCCGGTGAGAATGG
CAAAAGTTTATGCATTTCTTTCCAGACTTGTTCAACAGGCCAGCCATTACGCTCGTCATCAAAATCACTC
GCATCAACCAAACCGTTATTCATTCGTGATTGCGCCTGAGCGAGACGAAATACGCGGTCGCTGTTAAAAG
GACAATTACAAACAGGAATCGAATGCAACCGGCGCAGGAACACTGCCAGCGCATCAACAATATTTTCACC
TGAATCAGGATATTCTTCTAATACCTGGAATGCTGTTTTCCCGGGGATCGCAGTGGTGAGTAACCATGCA
TCATCAGGAGTACGGATAAAATGCTTGATGGTCGGAAGAGGCATAAATTCCGTCAGCCAGTTTAGTCTGA
CCATCTCATCTGTAACATCATTGGCAACGCTACCTTTGCCATGTTTCAGAAACAACTCTGGCGCATCGGG
CTTCCCATACAATCGATAGATTGTCGCACCTGATTGCCCGACATTATCGCGAGCCCATTTATACCCATAT
AAATCAGCATCCATGTTGGAATTTAATCGCGGCCTAGAGCAAGACGTTTCCCGTTGAATATGGCTCATAC
TCTTCCTTTTTCAATATTATTGAAGCATTTATCAGGGTTATTGTCTCATGAGCGGATACATATTTGAATG
TATTTAGAAAAATAAACAAATAGGCATGCAGCGCTCTTCCGCTTCCTCGCTCACTGACTCGCTACGCTCG
GTCGTTCGACTGCGGCGAGCGGTGTCAGCTCACTCAAAAGCGGTAATACGGTTATCCACAGAATCAGGGG
ATAAAGCCGGAAAGAACATGTGAGCAAAAAGCAAAGCACCGGAAGAAGCCAACGCCGCAGGCGTTTTTCC
ATAGGCTCCGCCCCCCTGACGAGCATCACAAAAATCGACGCTCAAGCCAGAGGTGGCGAAACCCGACAGG
ACTATAAAGATACCAGGCGTTTCCCCCTGGAAGCTCCCTCGTGCGCTCTCCTGTTCCGACCCTGCCGCTT
ACCGGATACCTGTCCGCCTTTCTCCCTTCGGGAAGCGTGGCGCTTTCTCATAGCTCACGCTGTTGGTATC
TCAGTTCGGTGTAGGTCGTTCGCTCCAAGCTGGGCTGTGTGCACGAACCCCCCGTTCAGCCCGACCGCTG
CGCCTTATCCGGTAACTATCGTCTTGAGTCCAACCCGGTAAGACACGACTTATCGCCACTGGCAGCAGCC
ATTGGTAACTGATTTAGAGGACTTTGTCTTGAAGTTATGCACCTGTTAAGGCTAAACTGAAAGAACAGAT
TTTGGTGAGTGCGGTCCTCCAACCCACTTACCTTGGTTCAAAGAGTTGGTAGCTCAGCGAACCTTGAGAA
AACCACCGTTGGTAGCGGTGGTTTTTCTTTATTTATGAGATGATGAATCAATCGGTCTATCAAGTCAACG
AACAGCTATTCCGTTACTCTAGATTTCAGTGCAATTTATCTCTTCAAATGTAGCACCTGAAGTCAGCCCC
ATACGATATAAGTTGTAATTCTCATGTTAGTCATGCCCCGCGCCCACCGGAAGGAGCTGACTGGGTTGAA
GGCTCTCAAGGGCATCGGTCGAGATCCCGGTGCCTAATGAGTGAGCTAACTTACATTAATTGCGTTGCGC
TCACTGCCCGCTTTCCAGTCGGGAAACCTGTCGTGCCAGCTGCATTAATGAATCGGCCAACGCGCGGGGA
GAGGCGGTTTGCGTATTGGGCGCCAGGGTGGTTTTTCTTTTCACCAGTGAGACGGGCAACAGCTGATTGC
CCTTCACCGCCTGGCCCTGAGAGAGTTGCAGCAAGCGGTCCACGCTGGTTTGCCCCAGCAGGCGAAAATC
CTGTTTGATGGTGGTTAACGGCGGGATATAACATGAGCTGTCTTCGGTATCGTCGTATCCCACTACCGAG
ATGTCCGCACCAACGCGCAGCCCGGACTCGGTAATGGCGCGCATTGCGCCCAGCGCCATCTGATCGTTGG
CAACCAGCATCGCAGTGGGAACGATGCCCTCATTCAGCATTTGCATGGTTTGTTGAAAACCGGACATGGC
ACTCCAGTCGCCTTCCCGTTCCGCTATCGGCTGAATTTGATTGCGAGTGAGATATTTATGCCAGCCAGCC
AGACGCAGACGCGCCGAGACAGAACTTAATGGGCCCGCTAACAGCGCGATTTGCTGGTGACCCAATGCGA
CCAGATGCTCCACGCCCAGTCGCGTACCGTCTTCATGGGAGAAAATAATACTGTTGATGGGTGTCTGGTC
AGAGACATCAAGAAATAACGCCGGAACATTAGTGCAGGCAGCTTCCACAGCAATGGCATCCTGGTCATCC
AGCGGATAGTTAATGATCAGCCCACTGACGCGTTGCGCGAGAAGATTGTGCACCGCCGCTTTACAGGCTT
CGACGCCGCTTCGTTCTACCATCGACACCACCACGCTGGCACCCAGTTGATCGGCGCGAGATTTAATCGC
CGCGACAATTTGCGACGGCGCGTGCAGGGCCAGACTGGAGGTGGCAACGCCAATCAGCAACGACTGTTTG
CCCGCCAGTTGTTGTGCCACGCGGTTGGGAATGTAATTCAGCTCCGCCATCGCCGCTTCCACTTTTTCCC
GCGTTTTCGCAGAAACGTGGCTGGCCTGGTTCACCACGCGGGAAACGGTCTGATAAGAGACACCGGCATA
CTCTGCGACATCGTATAACGTTACTGGTTTCACATTCACCACCCTGAATTGACTCTCTTCCGGGCGCTAT
CATGCCATACCGCGAAAGGTTTTGCGCCATTCGATGGTGTCCGGGATCTCGACGCTCTCCCTTATGCGAC
TCCTGCA
