>Addgene plasmid #170729 | pRSFDuet1-His-TEV-OTC_d1_Ub | depositor partial sequence | sequence record 331015 | pRSFDuet1-His-TEV-OTC_d1_Ub-F
TTTCGAATACCATGGGCAGCAGCCATCACCATCATCACCACGGCAGCAGCGGTGAAAACCTGTATTTTCA
GGGATCCATGTCCGGGTTTTATCATAAGCATTTCCTGAAATTACTCGATTTCACGCCAGCTGAACTCAAC
AGCCTGCTGCAGTTAGCCGCGAAGCTGAAAGCCGATAAGAAAAGCGGTAAAGAAGAAGCCAAACTCACTG
GTAAAAACATCGCGCTCATCTTCGAAAAAGACTCGACTCGTACCCGATGCTCTTTCGAAGTTGCCGCATA
TGACCAGGGTGCTCGCGTTACTTATCTCGGCCCAAGCGGCAGCCAGATTGGTCATAAAGAGTCGATTAAA
GACACTGCCCGCGTGCTTGGTCGCATGTATGACGGTATTCAGTATCGCGGCTATGGTCAGGAGATTGTCG
AAACACTGGCGGAATACGCTAGCGTGCCGGTATGGAATGGCCTGACCAATGAGTTCCATCCCACGCAGCT
GCTGGCGGATCTTCTCACCATGCAGGAGCATTTGCCCGGCAAAGCGTTCAACGAAATGACGCTGGTCTAT
GCAGGTGACGCGCGTAACAACATGGGCAATTCGATGCTCGAAGCTGCGGCGCTTACCGGTCTGGATTTGC
GTCTGGTCGCGCCACAAGCGTGCTGGCCGGAAGCTGCGCTGGTTACGGAATGCCGCGCCCTGGCACAGCA
AAATGGTGGGAATATTACGCTGACTGAAGATGTCGCGAAGGGAGTTGAAGGTGCTGACTTTATCTATACC
GATGTGTGGGTGTCGATGGGGGAAGCAAAAGAGAAATGGGCGGAACGGATTGCATTGCTGCGTGAATATC
AGTGAACAGCAAGATGATGCAGTTGACCGGTAACCCGGAGGTCAAATTCCTCCACTGCCTGCCCGCGTTT
CATGACGACCAAACGACGCTTGGCAAGAAAATGGCGGAAGAATTTGGGCCTACATGGCGGTATGGGAAGT
CACTGATGAGTCTTCGAATCTGCCGCCAGCATTGTTTTTGATCAGCGGAAAACCGTATGCATACTATCAA
AGCGGTGATGGTCGCGACGCTCAGTAT
