>Addgene plasmid #170729 | pRSFDuet1-His-TEV-OTC_d1_Ub | depositor partial sequence | sequence record 331016 | pRSFDuet1-His-TEV-OTC_d1_Ub-R
CAGCATCGTCGACTTAGCATTATGCGGCCGCTCAACCACCACGAAGTCTCAACACAAGATGAAGAGTAGA
CTCCTTTTGAATATTGTAGTCAGACAAAGTACGTCCATCTTCCAGCTGCTTGCCAGCAAAGATCAGTCTC
TGCTGATCAGGAGGAATTCCTTCCTTATCCTGGATCTTGGCCTTTACATTTTCTATCGTATCCGAGGGTT
CAACCTCGAGGGTGATGGTCTTCCCCGTAAGGGTTTTCACGAAAATCTGCATACTGAGCGTCGCGACCAT
CACCGCTTTGATAGTATGCATACGGTTTTCCGCCTGATCAAAAACAATGCTGGCGGCAGATTCGAAGACC
TCATCAGTGACTTCCATACCGCCATGTAGGCCAAATTCTTCCGCCATTTTCTTGCCAAGCGTCGTTTGGT
CGTCATGAAACGCGGGCAGGCAGTGGAGGAATTTGACCTCCGGGTTACCGGTCAACTGCATCATCTTGCT
GTTCACCTGATATTCACGCAGCAATGCAATCCGTTCCGCCCATTTCTCTTTTGCTTCCCCCATCGACACC
CACACATCGGTATAGATAAAGTCAGCACCTTCAACTCCCTTCGCGACATCTTCAGTCAGCGTAATATTCC
CACCATTTTGCTGTGCCAGGGCGCGGCATTCCGTAACCAGCGCAGCTTCCGGCCAGCACGCTTGTGGCGC
GACCAGACGCAAATCCAGACCGGTAAGCGCCGCAGCTTCGAGCATCGAATTGCCCATGTTGTTACGCGCG
TCACCTGCATAGACCAGCGTCATTTCGTTGAACGCTTTGCCGGGCAAATGCTCCTGCATGGTGAGAAGAT
CCGCCAGCAGCTGCGTGGGATGGAACTCATTGGTCAGGCCATTCCATACCGGCACGCTAGCGTATTCCGC
CAGTGTTTCGACAATCTCCTGACCATAGCCGCGATACTGAATACCGTCATACATGCGACCAAGCACGCGG
GCAGTGTCTTTAATCGACTCTTTATGACCAATCTGGCTGCCGCTTGGCCGAGATAAGTAACGCGAGCACC
CCTGGTCATATGCGGCAACTTCGAAAAGAAG
