>Addgene plasmid #170729 | pRSFDuet1-His-TEV-OTC_d1_Ub | depositor partial sequence | sequence record 331018 | 6xHis-TEV-OTC_d1_Ub ORF
ATGGGCAGCAGCCATCACCATCATCACCACGGCAGCAGCGGTGAAAACCTGTATTTTCAGGGATCCATGT
CCGGGTTTTATCATAAGCATTTCCTGAAATTACTCGATTTCACGCCAGCTGAACTCAACAGCCTGCTGCA
GTTAGCCGCGAAGCTGAAAGCCGATAAGAAAAGCGGTAAAGAAGAAGCCAAACTCACTGGTAAAAACATC
GCGCTCATCTTCGAAAAAGACTCGACTCGTACCCGATGCTCTTTCGAAGTTGCCGCATATGACCAGGGTG
CTCGCGTTACTTATCTCGGCCCAAGCGGCAGCCAGATTGGTCATAAAGAGTCGATTAAAGACACTGCCCG
CGTGCTTGGTCGCATGTATGACGGTATTCAGTATCGCGGCTATGGTCAGGAGATTGTCGAAACACTGGCG
GAATACGCTAGCGTGCCGGTATGGAATGGCCTGACCAATGAGTTCCATCCCACGCAGCTGCTGGCGGATC
TTCTCACCATGCAGGAGCATTTGCCCGGCAAAGCGTTCAACGAAATGACGCTGGTCTATGCAGGTGACGC
GCGTAACAACATGGGCAATTCGATGCTCGAAGCTGCGGCGCTTACCGGTCTGGATTTGCGTCTGGTCGCG
CCACAAGCGTGCTGGCCGGAAGCTGCGCTGGTTACGGAATGCCGCGCCCTGGCACAGCAAAATGGTGGGA
ATATTACGCTGACTGAAGATGTCGCGAAGGGAGTTGAAGGTGCTGACTTTATCTATACCGATGTGTGGGT
GTCGATGGGGGAAGCAAAAGAGAAATGGGCGGAACGGATTGCATTGCTGCGTGAATATCAGGTGAACAGC
AAGATGATGCAGTTGACCGGTAACCCGGAGGTCAAATTCCTCCACTGCCTGCCCGCGTTTCATGACGACC
AAACGACGCTTGGCAAGAAAATGGCGGAAGAATTTGGCCTACATGGCGGTATGGAAGTCACTGATGAGGT
CTTCGAATCTGCCGCCAGCATTGTTTTTGATCAGGCGGAAAACCGTATGCATACTATCAAAGCGGTGATG
GTCGCGACGCTCAGTAAAATGCAGATTTTCGTGAAAACCCTTACGGGGAAGACCATCACCCTCGAGGTTG
AACCCTCGGATACGATAGAAAATGTAAAGGCCAAGATCCAGGATAAGGAAGGAATTCCTCCTGATCAGCA
GAGACTGATCTTTGCTGGCAAGCAGCTGGAAGATGGACGTACTTTGTCTGACTACAATATTCAAAAGGAG
TCTACTCTTCATCTTGTGTTGAGACTTCGTGGTGGTTGA
